>Addgene plasmid #54765 | mWasabi-N1 | depositor partial sequence | sequence record 85162 | insert sequence
TTCCAAAATGTCGTAACAACTCCGCCCCATTGACGCAAATGGGCGGTAGGCGTGTACGGTGGGAGGTCTA
TATAAGCAGAGCTGGTTTAGTGAACCGTCAGATCCGCTAGCGCTACCGGACTCAGATCTCGAGCTCAAGC
TTCGAATTCTGCAGTCGACGGTACCGCGGGCCCGGGATCCACCGGTCGCCACCATGGTGAGCAAGGGCGA
GGAGACCACAATGGGCGTAATCAAGCCCGACATGAAGATCAAGCTGAAGATGGAGGGCAACGTGAATGGC
CACGCCTTCGTGATCGAGGGCGAGGGCGAGGGCAAGCCCTACGACGGCACCAACACCATCAACCTGGAGG
TGAAGGAGGGAGCCCCCCTGCCCTTCTCCTACGACATTCTGACCACCGCGTTCAGTTACGGCAACAGGGC
CTTCACCAAGTACCCCGACGACATCCCCAACTACTTCAAGCAGTCCTTCCCCGAGGGCTACTCTTGGGAG
CGCACCATGACCTTCGAGGACAAGGGCATCGTGAAGGTGAAGTCCGACATCTCCATGGAGGAGGACTCCT
TCATCTACGAGATACACCTCAAGGGCGAGAACTTCCCCCCCAACGGCCCCGTGATGCAGAAGGAGACCAC
CGGCTGGGACGCCTCCACCGAGAGGATGTACGTGCGCGACGGCGTGCTGAAGGGCGACGTCAAGATGAAG
CTGCTGCTGGAGGGCGGCGGCCACCACCGCGTTGACTTCAAGACCATCTACAGGGCCAAGAAGGCGGTGA
AGCTGCCCGACTATCACTTTGTGGACCACCGCATCGAGATCCTGAACCACGACAAGGACTACAACAAGGT
GACCGTTTACGAGATCGCCGTGGCCCGCAACTCCACCGACGGCATGGACGAGCTGTACAAGTAAGCGGCC
GCGACTCTAGATCATAATCAGCCATACCACATTTGTAGAGGTTTTACTTGCTTTAAAAACCTCCCACACC
TCCCCCTGAACCTG
