>Addgene plasmid #54765 | mWasabi-N1 | addgene partial sequence | sequence record 90790 | CMV-F 5'-CGCAAATGGGCGGTAGGCGTG-3'
GTGAACCGTCAGATCCGCTAGCGCTACCGGACTCAGATCTCGAGCTCAAGCTTCGAATTCTGCAGTCGAC
GGTACCGCGGGCCCGGGATCCACCGGTCGCCACCATGGTGAGCAAGGGCGAGGAGACCACAATGGGCGTA
ATCAAGCCCGACATGAAGATCAAGCTGAAGATGGAGGGCAACGTGAATGGCCACGCCTTCGTGATCGAGG
GCGAGGGCGAGGGCAAGCCCTACGACGGCACCAACACCATCAACCTGGAGGTGAAGGAGGGAGCCCCCCT
GCCCTTCTCCTACGACATTCTGACCACCGCGTTCAGTTACGGCAACAGGGCCTTCACCAAGTACCCCGAC
GACATCCCCAACTACTTCAAGCAGTCCTTCCCCGAGGGCTACTCTTGGGAGCGCACCATGACCTTCGAGG
ACAAGGGCATCGTGAAGGTGAAGTCCGACATCTCCATGGAGGAGGACTCCTTCATCTACGAGATACACCT
CAAGGGCGAGAACTTCCCCCCCAACGGCCCCGTGATGCAGAAGGAGACCACCGGCTGGGACGCCTCCACC
GAGAGGATGTACGTGCGCGACGGCGTGCTGAAGGGCGACGTCAAGATGAAGCTGCTGCTGGAGGGCGGCG
GCCACCACCGCGTTGACTTCAAGACCATCTACAGGGCCAAGAAGGCGGTGAAGCTGCCCGACTATCACTT
TGTGGACCACCGCATCGAGATCCTGAACCACGACAAGGACTACAACAAGGTGACCGTTTACGAGATCGCC
GTGGCCCGCAACTCCACCGACGGCATGGACGAGCTGTACAAGTAAGCGGCCGCGACTCTAGATCATAATC
AGCCATACCACATTTGTAGAGGTT
