[The description below was written by a language model from this plasmid's Addgene catalogue record.]
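Description:
mWasabi-N1 is an empty mammalian expression backbone of about 4.75 kb, designed as an "N1"-style cloning vector for making fluorescent fusion proteins. It carries no insert. Instead, the backbone supplies the coding sequence for mWasabi, positioned so that a gene of interest cloned upstream and in frame is expressed with mWasabi fused to its C terminus. In bacteria the plasmid is maintained at high copy under kanamycin selection, and in mammalian cells it provides a neomycin resistance marker, so that stably transfected cells can be selected with G418. The record does not state the promoter driving the fusion cassette, the origin of replication or the polyadenylation signals, and no feature table is provided to confirm them.

mWasabi is a monomeric green fluorescent protein derived from mTFP1, the engineered monomeric teal variant of the Clavularia cyan fluorescent protein. According to the depositor's notes it differs from mTFP1 by four substitutions (A66S, K139E, H163M and S216I), which shift the spectrum to an excitation peak of 493 nm and an emission peak of 509 nm. The vector is typically used as a starting point for building C-terminally tagged constructs to follow protein localization and dynamics by fluorescence imaging in live or fixed mammalian cells. Because it lacks a targeting partner, the empty vector may also serve as an untargeted mWasabi control, although the record does not state whether the fluorescent protein is expressed on its own.
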