Addgene plasmid #54765: mWasabi-N1
Purpose: (Empty Backbone) Localization: N1 Cloning Vector, Excitation: 493, Emission: 509
Depositing lab: Robert Campbell & Michael Davidson. Depositing organization: Florida State University, Tallahassee. Publication: Hue-shifted monomeric variants of Clavularia cyan fluorescent protein: identification of the molecular determinants of color and applications in fluorescence imaging. Ai HW, Olenych SG, Wong P, Davidson MW, Campbell RE. BMC Biol. 2008 Mar 6;6:13. doi: 10.1186/1741-7007-6-13. PubMed 18325109.
Backbone
  Vector backbone: mWasabi-N1
  Backbone size (bp): 4750
  Vector type: Mammalian Expression
  Selectable markers: Neomycin (select with G418)
  Tag / fusion protein: mWasabi (C terminal on backbone)
Growth in bacteria
  Bacterial resistance: Kanamycin, 50 μg/mL
  Growth temperature: 37°C
  Growth strain: DH5alpha
  Copy number: High Copy
Gene/Insert
  Gene/Insert name: None
  Tag / fusion protein: mWasabi (C terminal on backbone)
Resource information
  A portion of this plasmid was derived from a plasmid made by: R.E. Campbell and M.W. Davidson, PMID 18325109
Terms and licenses: Academic/Nonprofit Terms; Industry Terms: Not Available to Industry
Depositor comments: mWasabi = mTFP1 + A66S-K139E-H163M-S216I. Excitation = 493; Emission = 509
How to cite: mWasabi-N1 was a gift from Robert Campbell & Michael Davidson (Addgene plasmid # 54765 ; http://n2t.net/addgene:54765 ; RRID:Addgene_54765)
